Addgene plasmid #131661: ELF4_pet28a
Purpose: Bacterial expression of ETS gene ELF4
Depositing lab: Peter Hollenhorst. Depositing organization: Indiana University, Bloomington. Publication: Comparison of MAPK specificity across the ETS transcription factor family identifies a high-affinity ERK interaction required for ERG function in prostate cells. Selvaraj N, Kedage V, Hollenhorst PC. Cell Commun Signal. 2015 Feb 19;13:12. doi: 10.1186/s12964-015-0089-7. PubMed 25885538.
Backbone
  Vector backbone: pet28a
  Backbone manufacturer: EMD Biosciences
  Backbone size w/o insert (bp): 5369
  Vector type: Bacterial Expression
Growth in bacteria
  Bacterial resistance: Kanamycin, 50 μg/mL
  Growth temperature: 37°C
  Growth strain: DH5alpha
  Copy number: High Copy
Gene/Insert
  Gene/Insert name: ELF4 (alt name: MEF)
  Species: H. sapiens (human)
  Insert size (bp): 1992
  Entrez Gene: ELF4 (a.k.a. MEF, ELFR)
  Tag / fusion protein: 6xHis (N terminal on backbone)
  Cloning method: Restriction Enzyme; 5′ cloning site Nde1 (unknown if destroyed); 3′ cloning site Not1 (unknown if destroyed)
  Sequencing primers: 5′ T7 Fwd
Terms and licenses: Academic/Nonprofit Terms; Industry Terms: Not Available to Industry
Depositor comments: insert equivalent to CDS in NM_001421
How to cite: ELF4_pet28a was a gift from Peter Hollenhorst (Addgene plasmid # 131661 ; http://n2t.net/addgene:131661 ; RRID:Addgene_131661)
