[The description below was written by a language model from this plasmid's Addgene catalogue record and pLannotate feature annotations shown in this document.]
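Description:
ELF4_pet28a is a bacterial expression plasmid built on the pET-28a backbone for producing the human ETS-family transcription factor ELF4 (also called MEF or ELFR) in E. coli. The insert of about 2 kb is described as equivalent to the reference ELF4 coding sequence and was placed between the NdeI and NotI sites of the polylinker. This puts it in frame with the backbone's N-terminal 6xHis tag and thrombin cleavage site. The feature table shows this tag region directly upstream of the ELF4 ORF, although the automated annotation labels the His stretch as a fragment of a different composite tag. A second short His-tag fragment is annotated downstream of the insert. This corresponds to the optional C-terminal tag of pET-28a, and the record does not say whether it is translated.

Expression is driven by a T7 promoter with an adjacent lac operator and the T7 gene 10 ribosome binding site, and transcription ends at the T7 terminator. The plasmid also carries lacI under its own promoter, so the repressor keeps the cassette off until it is induced with IPTG in a host that supplies T7 RNA polymerase. The plasmid replicates from a pBR322/ColE1-type origin accompanied by rop and the bom region. The catalogue lists it as high copy, although rop normally restrains copy number. Selection is by kanamycin resistance, and an f1 origin is also present. The short TcR, AmpR-promoter and solubility-tag fragments in the table appear to be backbone remnants rather than functional elements. The His-tagged ELF4 can be purified by metal affinity chromatography, and the associated publication compared MAPK specificity across ETS family members.
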