Features (pLannotate 1.2.2; 21 found; start..end, strand, type, name):
     26..73      -  terminator     T7 terminator: transcription terminator for bacteriophage T7 RNA polymerase
     81..130     -  CDS            SET1 (fragment): solubility-enhancement tag derived from T7 phage gene 10B
    140..157     -  CDS            9xHis (fragment): 9xHis affinity tag
    178..2166    -  CDS            ELF4: ELF4_HUMAN - Also known as ELFR From Homo sapiens (Human).
   2170..2187    -  CDS            thrombin site: thrombin recognition and cleavage site
   2198..2214    -  CDS            capTEV™ (fragment): composite tag for in vivo biotinylation, TEV protease cleavage, and 6xHis tagging
   2233..2255    -  RBS            RBS: efficient ribosome binding site from bacteriophage T7 gene 10 (Olins and Rangwala, 1989)
   2270..2294    -  protein_bind   lac operator: The lac repressor binds to the lac operator to inhibit transcription in E. coli. This inhibition can be relieved by adding lactose or isopropyl-β-D-thiogalactopyranoside (IPTG). lac repressor encoded by lacI
   2295..2313    -  promoter       T7 promoter: promoter for bacteriophage T7 RNA polymerase
   2335..2614    +  CDS            TcR (fragment): tetracycline efflux protein; tet; confers resistance to tetracycline
   2622..2699    +  promoter       lacI promoter: lacI
   2700..3782    +  CDS            lacI: lac repressor; lacI; The lac repressor binds to the lac operator to inhibit transcription in E. coli. This inhibition can be relieved by adding lactose or isopropyl-β-D-thiogalactopyranoside (IPTG).
   3795..3816    +  protein_bind   CAP binding site: CAP binding activates transcription in the presence of cAMP. E. coli catabolite activator protein
   3831..4122    +  CDS            TcR (fragment): tetracycline efflux protein; tet; confers resistance to tetracycline
   4194..4574    -  CDS            YPB1_ECOLX: Protein predicted: Swiss-Prot protein existence level 4. From Escherichia coli.
   4591..4782    +  CDS            rop: Rop protein, which maintains plasmids at low copy number; rop
   4884..5023    +  misc_feature   bom: basis of mobility region from pBR322
   5209..5797    -  rep_origin     ori: high-copy-number ColE1/pMB1/pBR322/pUC origin of replication
   5919..6734    +  CDS            KanR: aminoglycoside phosphotransferase; aph(3')-Ia; confers resistance to kanamycin in bacteria or G418 (Geneticin®) in eukaryotes
   6743..6800    -  promoter       AmpR promoter (fragment): bla
   6853..7281    -  rep_origin     f1 ori (sequence partly withheld): f1 bacteriophage origin of replication; arrow indicates direction of (+) strand synthesis
>Addgene plasmid #131661 | ELF4_pet28a | addgene full sequence | sequence record 258712 | Addgene NGS Result
ATCCGGATATAGTTCCTCCTTTCAGCAAAAAACCCCTCAAGACCCGTTTAGAGGCCCCAAGGGGTTATGC
TAGTTATTGCTCAGCGGTGGCAGCAGCCAACTCAGCTTCCTTTCGGGCTTTGTTAGCAGCCGGATCTCAG
TGGTGGTGGTGGTGGTGCTCGAGTGCGGCCGCTATTATATGTCATGGGGCTCCATCTTAATGAGGGAAGT
AGGGTTGAATGGGGAGAAAGGGGCTGGGGTGGGGGATCTTGTCAGAAGGCTCCCAGATGTGGTCACACTA
GGCTCAGCCATCAGCAGGGACCCTGAGCCTGAGGAGAGCTCAAGTTCAGCCACTGGGGTCAGCCCAACAG
TGGGGCGGCTGGGAGGAGACAAAGTCTGGTTGCCCAGAAGGCTCGGATTGTGGGAACCCCTGGAAACCAC
CTGGGTTGGAAGTGGCTGAAGATGAGCCTGATCTCTCAGGAGCTCCCTCAGGGTCTCTTCAGGAACCAGC
AGCCCCTCCATGGGGGCCCCCGTCACCATACCCTGAACATAGGAGGAGGACCTCAGTGGCCCCTCCTTGA
CCCTAGGGGCTGCTGTAGTGCCAGAAGTCCTGATGAAGGCAGCAATGACAGTCCCAGGGGGCTGAGAGCT
GGGCCCTGCTGGTCCAGCCCCTGTGACTGTGGGTGGCGCCGGGTTGGTCGGACGGTTGGCCCCAGCCAGA
AGTTGGGGGAGGCCACTGAGAATCAGTGGAGCCCCTGGGGCTGCCACCTGGCTGTCTTGGAAACTGGCGT
TCAGGGGGAAAGAGGCCTGCAAAGTGAAGGTGTCCTTGAAAGTAGAGGCCGCTGGAACACTCTGGAGAAC
GAGCTGAGTGGGAGCAGTAGTACTGGCAGGAGGCCCATTGGTCAGCACCGTGGTCAGTGGGATCGTCTGC
AGGGTCAGGGCCGAGCCCGACCCCACGGGGGCCACTCCTAGGTGGATGTTGCTGGGCACTGAAGATGCAC
TCACAGCTTTGGTGAGCTTGACCTGGCCCTCTGCTGGAGAGACGAGCATGGTGGAGGTAGTGGGGATCTC
CTCGTCTAGCGACGGTCCCAATTCCAGACTCGCAGATGGCTGGAGACCGACATGCTGAATTTTTGGCTTC
TCCCAAGAAGAGCTGCCCTTGCCCTGGGGGGCAGATCTGGATGAGACCCTGGAGCTGGTTCGCCGGGTGG
TACTGGCAGAGGCCACAGAGGCCGTGGAGGCCTGAGGTGGGGCTGCTGTGGCTTCGCTGCTCTCATCCTC
ATCTTCAATGACCACCAGGTCCTTGGGCATCTCCTTAAACTGGTACACCAGCCTCTGCCCTTCCACTTTG
GCCAGTATGCCTCTTTGGTAGTAGTATCTTAGTGCCCGCCCCATTGTCTCATAGTTCATGTCAGGCTTGT
TTTTCTGCTTCCCCCACAGCTTGGACACAGCTTTGGAGTCCACCAGTTTGAAGATGCCTTTCTCTCGCTG
GGTCCACTTGATGTACTTGGGACAGGTGTTTCTGTCTTGCAGAAGAGCCAGGAGGAACTCCCACAGATAG
ATGGTGCTGCCTTTGCCATCCTTTGATTTCTTCCTAATGGGGATGCTGGGGTCAGTGACAGGTGAGGTAC
TTCGGTTGCCCTTGGTCTTCCGGATTCTCTTCTTTGATTTCCCAGTCTTCTTGGCACTTTCCTCTCTGGA
GGCCTTCTCCTCCAGAGAATGCCCCTCCTGGTCACTAGTGTCACCCGCCCTGTTCAGGGCATCGGGCTCA
GAGGCAGGAAACAGGTAGTTGGGCAGAGTGACAGCTGGTGCAGGGTCCGAGTCTGGAAGCATTTCGGAGG
TACTGAAGATCTGCTTCTCATCCAGGATATCGCTGGGAGACTCCATATTGAGTAAGACTTCCGCGGTTGA
CATGGTGTGCGAGGTGGCCTCATTGTCATCTGTCAGCAAAAAACTGCCTTCCAGGATCTGATCCTGCGTC
ATGCACAAGGTCCCGTCTGTTATGATGCCATTGTGAACGTCGTCCAACTCCAGTCCCGAGTACAGATGCA
GTAAATCAGGGTAGGGTACCTGCTCCACGATCACAGCTGGGAACACAGAGGGGTCTTCCAGCTGGTGGAT
ATCATCATCCATCCCGTTGCTTGCGAACTCAAAGATCAGGTCACTGGGCTGTAGGGTAATAGCCATATGG
CTGCCGCGCGGCACCAGGCCGCTGCTGTGATGATGATGATGATGGCTGCTGCCCATGGTATATCTCCTTC
TTAAAGTTAAACAAAATTATTTCTAGAGGGGAATTGTTATCCGCTCACAATTCCCCTATAGTGAGTCGTA
TTAATTTCGCGGGATCGAGATCTCGATCCTCTACGCCGGACGCATCGTGGCCGGCATCACCGGCGCCACA
GGTGCGGTTGCTGGCGCCTATATCGCCGACATCACCGATGGGGAAGATCGGGCTCGCCACTTCGGGCTCA
TGAGCGCTTGTTTCGGCGTGGGTATGGTGGCAGGCCCCGTGGCCGGGGGACTGTTGGGCGCCATCTCCTT
GCATGCACCATTCCTTGCGGCGGCGGTGCTCAACGGCCTCAACCTACTACTGGGCTGCTTCCTAATGCAG
GAGTCGCATAAGGGAGAGCGTCGAGATCCCGGACACCATCGAATGGCGCAAAACCTTTCGCGGTATGGCA
TGATAGCGCCCGGAAGAGAGTCAATTCAGGGTGGTGAATGTGAAACCAGTAACGTTATACGATGTCGCAG
AGTATGCCGGTGTCTCTTATCAGACCGTTTCCCGCGTGGTGAACCAGGCCAGCCACGTTTCTGCGAAAAC
GCGGGAAAAAGTGGAAGCGGCGATGGCGGAGCTGAATTACATTCCCAACCGCGTGGCACAACAACTGGCG
GGCAAACAGTCGTTGCTGATTGGCGTTGCCACCTCCAGTCTGGCCCTGCACGCGCCGTCGCAAATTGTCG
CGGCGATTAAATCTCGCGCCGATCAACTGGGTGCCAGCGTGGTGGTGTCGATGGTAGAACGAAGCGGCGT
CGAAGCCTGTAAAGCGGCGGTGCACAATCTTCTCGCGCAACGCGTCAGTGGGCTGATCATTAACTATCCG
CTGGATGACCAGGATGCCATTGCTGTGGAAGCTGCCTGCACTAATGTTCCGGCGTTATTTCTTGATGTCT
CTGACCAGACACCCATCAACAGTATTATTTTCTCCCATGAAGACGGTACGCGACTGGGCGTGGAGCATCT
GGTCGCATTGGGTCACCAGCAAATCGCGCTGTTAGCGGGCCCATTAAGTTCTGTCTCGGCGCGTCTGCGT
CTGGCTGGCTGGCATAAATATCTCACTCGCAATCAAATTCAGCCGATAGCGGAACGGGAAGGCGACTGGA
GTGCCATGTCCGGTTTTCAACAAACCATGCAAATGCTGAATGAGGGCATCGTTCCCACTGCGATGCTGGT
TGCCAACGATCAGATGGCGCTGGGCGCAATGCGCGCCATTACCGAGTCCGGGCTGCGCGTTGGTGCGGAT
ATCTCGGTAGTGGGATACGACGATACCGAAGACAGCTCATGTTATATCCCGCCGTTAACCACCATCAAAC
AGGATTTTCGCCTGCTGGGGCAAACCAGCGTGGACCGCTTGCTGCAACTCTCTCAGGGCCAGGCGGTGAA
GGGCAATCAGCTGTTGCCCGTCTCACTGGTGAAAAGAAAAACCACCCTGGCGCCCAATACGCAAACCGCC
TCTCCCCGCGCGTTGGCCGATTCATTAATGCAGCTGGCACGACAGGTTTCCCGACTGGAAAGCGGGCAGT
GAGCGCAACGCAATTAATGTAAGTTAGCTCACTCATTAGGCACCGGGATCTCGACCGATGCCCTTGAGAG
CCTTCAACCCAGTCAGCTCCTTCCGGTGGGCGCGGGGCATGACTATCGTCGCCGCACTTATGACTGTCTT
CTTTATCATGCAACTCGTAGGACAGGTGCCGGCAGCGCTCTGGGTCATTTTCGGCGAGGACCGCTTTCGC
TGGAGCGCGACGATGATCGGCCTGTCGCTTGCGGTATTCGGAATCTTGCACGCCCTCGCTCAAGCCTTCG
TCACTGGTCCCGCCACCAAACGTTTCGGCGAGAAGCAGGCCATTATCGCCGGCATGGCGGCCCCACGGGT
GCGCATGATCGTGCTCCTGTCGTTGAGGACCCGGCTAGGCTGGCGGGGTTGCCTTACTGGTTAGCAGAAT
GAATCACCGATACGCGAGCGAACGTGAAGCGACTGCTGCTGCAAAACGTCTGCGACCTGAGCAACAACAT
GAATGGTCTTCGGTTTCCGTGTTTCGTAAAGTCTGGAAACGCGGAAGTCAGCGCCCTGCACCATTATGTT
CCGGATCTGCATCGCAGGATGCTGCTGGCTACCCTGTGGAACACCTACATCTGTATTAACGAAGCGCTGG
CATTGACCCTGAGTGATTTTTCTCTGGTCCCGCCGCATCCATACCGCCAGTTGTTTACCCTCACAACGTT
CCAGTAACCGGGCATGTTCATCATCAGTAACCCGTATCGTGAGCATCCTCTCTCGTTTCATCGGTATCAT
TACCCCCATGAACAGAAATCCCCCTTACACGGAGGCATCAGTGACCAAACAGGAAAAAACCGCCCTTAAC
ATGGCCCGCTTTATCAGAAGCCAGACATTAACGCTTCTGGAGAAACTCAACGAGCTGGACGCGGATGAAC
AGGCAGACATCTGTGAATCGCTTCACGACCACGCTGATGAGCTTTACCGCAGCTGCCTCGCGCGTTTCGG
TGATGACGGTGAAAACCTCTGACACATGCAGCTCCCGGAGACGGTCACAGCTTGTCTGTAAGCGGATGCC
GGGAGCAGACAAGCCCGTCAGGGCGCGTCAGCGGGTGTTGGCGGGTGTCGGGGCGCAGCCATGACCCAGT
CACGTAGCGATAGCGGAGTGTATACTGGCTTAACTATGCGGCATCAGAGCAGATTGTACTGAGAGTGCAC
CATTGCGGTGTGAAATACCGCACAGATGCGTAAGGAGAAAATACCGCATCAGGCGCTCTTCCGCTTCCTC
GCTCACTGACTCGCTGCGCTCGGTCGTTCGGCTGCGGCGAGCGGTATCAGCTCACTCAAAGGCGGTAATA
CGGTTATCCACAGAATCAGGGGATAACGCAGGAAAGAACATGTGAGCAAAAGGCCAGCAAAAGGCCAGGA
ACCGTAAAAAGGCCGCGTTGCTGGCGTTTTTCCATAGGCTCCGCCCCCCTGACGAGCATCACAAAAATCG
ACGCTCAAGTCAGAGGTGGCGAAACCCGACAGGACTATAAAGATACCAGGCGTTTCCCCCTGGAAGCTCC
CTCGTGCGCTCTCCTGTTCCGACCCTGCCGCTTACCGGATACCTGTCCGCCTTTCTCCCTTCGGGAAGCG
TGGCGCTTTCTCATAGCTCACGCTGTAGGTATCTCAGTTCGGTGTAGGTCGTTCGCTCCAAGCTGGGCTG
TGTGCACGAACCCCCCGTTCAGCCCGACCGCTGCGCCTTATCCGGTAACTATCGTCTTGAGTCCAACCCG
GTAAGACACGACTTATCGCCACTGGCAGCAGCCACTGGTAACAGGATTAGCAGAGCGAGGTATGTAGGCG
GTGCTACAGAGTTCTTGAAGTGGTGGCCTAACTACGGCTACACTAGAAGGACAGTATTTGGTATCTGCGC
TCTGCTGAAGCCAGTTACCTTCGGAAAAAGAGTTGGTAGCTCTTGATCCGGCAAACAAACCACCGCTGGT
AGCGGTGGTTTTTTTGTTTGCAAGCAGCAGATTACGCGCAGAAAAAAAGGATCTCAAGAAGATCCTTTGA
TCTTTTCTACGGGGTCTGACGCTCAGTGGAACGAAAACTCACGTTAAGGGATTTTGGTCATGAACAATAA
AACTGTCTGCTTACATAAACAGTAATACAAGGGGTGTTATGAGCCATATTCAACGGGAAACGTCTTGCTC
TAGGCCGCGATTAAATTCCAACATGGATGCTGATTTATATGGGTATAAATGGGCTCGCGATAATGTCGGG
CAATCAGGTGCGACAATCTATCGATTGTATGGGAAGCCCGATGCGCCAGAGTTGTTTCTGAAACATGGCA
AAGGTAGCGTTGCCAATGATGTTACAGATGAGATGGTCAGACTAAACTGGCTGACGGAATTTATGCCTCT
TCCGACCATCAAGCATTTTATCCGTACTCCTGATGATGCATGGTTACTCACCACTGCGATCCCCGGGAAA
ACAGCATTCCAGGTATTAGAAGAATATCCTGATTCAGGTGAAAATATTGTTGATGCGCTGGCAGTGTTCC
TGCGCCGGTTGCATTCGATTCCTGTTTGTAATTGTCCTTTTAACAGCGATCGCGTATTTCGTCTCGCTCA
GGCGCAATCACGAATGAATAACGGTTTGGTTGATGCGAGTGATTTTGATGACGAGCGTAATGGCTGGCCT
GTTGAACAAGTCTGGAAAGAAATGCATAAACTTTTGCCATTCTCACCGGATTCAGTCGTCACTCATGGTG
ATTTCTCACTTGATAACCTTATTTTTGACGAGGGGAAATTAATAGGTTGTATTGATGTTGGACGAGTCGG
AATCGCAGACCGATACCAGGATCTTGCCATCCTATGGAACTGCCTCGGTGAGTTTTCTCCTTCATTACAG
AAACGGCTTTTTCAAAAATATGGTATTGATAATCCTGATATGAATAAATTGCAGTTTCATTTGATGCTCG
ATGAGTTTTTCTAAGAATTAATTCATGAGCGGATACATATTTGAATGTATTTAGAAAAATAAACAAATAG
GGGTTCCGCGCACATTTCCCCGAAAAGTGCCACCTAAATTGTAAGCGTTAATATTTTGTTAAAATTCGCG
TTAAATTTTTGTTAAATCAGCTCATTTTTTAACCAATAGGCCGAAATCGGCAAAATCCCTTATAAATCAA
AAGAATAGACCGAGATAGGGT
[37 nt withheld, positions 6952-6988]
AAAGAACGTGGACTCCAACGTCAAAGG
[49 nt withheld, positions 7016-7064]
T
[91 nt withheld, positions 7066-7156]
G
[124 nt withheld, positions 7158-7281]
CCCATTCGCCA
